>Addgene plasmid #104114 | LZF43: Cre-on CAG-CheRiff-CFP (DIO) | depositor full sequence | sequence record 198768 | LZF43: Cre-on CAG-CheRiff-CFP (DIO) sequence 11716 bps
GTCGACGGATCGGGAGATCTCCCGATCCCCTATGGTGCACTCTCAGTACAATCTGCTCTGATGCCGCATA
GTTAAGCCAGTATCTGCTCCCTGCTTGTGTGTTGGAGGTCGCTGAGTAGTGCGCGAGCAAAATTTAAGCT
ACAACAAGGCAAGGCTTGACCGACAATTGCATGAAGAATCTGCTTAGGGTTAGGCGTTTTGCGCTGCTTC
GCGATGTACGGGCCAGATATACGCGTTGACATTGATTATTGACTAGTTATTAATAGTAATCAATTACGGG
GTCATTAGTTCATAGCCCATATATGGAGTTCCGCGTTACATAACTTACGGTAAATGGCCCGCCTGGCTGA
CCGCCCAACGACCCCCGCCCATTGACGTCAATAATGACGTATGTTCCCATAGTAACGCCAATAGGGACTT
TCCATTGACGTCAATGGGTGGAGTATTTACGGTAAACTGCCCACTTGGCAGTACATCAAGTGTATCATAT
GCCAAGTACGCCCCCTATTGACGTCAATGACGGTAAATGGCCCGCCTGGCATTATGCCCAGTACATGACC
TTATGGGACTTTCCTACTTGGCAGTACATCTACGTATTAGTCATCGCTATTACCATGGTGATGCGGTTTT
GGCAGTACATCAATGGGCGTGGATAGCGGTTTGACTCACGGGGATTTCCAAGTCTCCACCCCATTGACGT
CAATGGGAGTTTGTTTTGGCACCAAAATCAACGGGACTTTCCAAAATGTCGTAACAACTCCGCCCCATTG
ACGCAAATGGGCGGTAGGCGTGTACGGTGGGAGGTCTATATAAGCAGCGCGTTTTGCCTGTACTGGGTCT
CTCTGGTTAGACCAGATCTGAGCCTGGGAGCTCTCTGGCTAACTAGGGAACCCACTGCTTAAGCCTCAAT
AAAGCTTGCCTTGAGTGCTTCAAGTAGTGTGTGCCCGTCTGTTGTGTGACTCTGGTAACTAGAGATCCCT
CAGACCCTTTTAGTCAGTGTGGAAAATCTCTAGCAGTGGCGCCCGAACAGGGACTTGAAAGCGAAAGGGA
AACCAGAGGAGCTCTCTCGACGCAGGACTCGGCTTGCTGAAGCGCGCACGGCAAGAGGCGAGGGGCGGCG
ACTGGTGAGTACGCCAAAAATTTTGACTAGCGGAGGCTAGAAGGAGAGAGATGGGTGCGAGAGCGTCAGT
ATTAAGCGGGGGAGAATTAGATCGCGATGGGAAAAAATTCGGTTAAGGCCAGGGGGAAAGAAAAAATATA
AATTAAAACATATAGTATGGGCAAGCAGGGAGCTAGAACGATTCGCAGTTAATCCTGGCCTGTTAGAAAC
ATCAGAAGGCTGTAGACAAATACTGGGACAGCTACAACCATCCCTTCAGACAGGATCAGAAGAACTTAGA
TCATTATATAATACAGTAGCAACCCTCTATTGTGTGCATCAAAGGATAGAGATAAAAGACACCAAGGAAG
CTTTAGACAAGATAGAGGAAGAGCAAAACAAAAGTAAGACCACCGCACAGCAAGCGGCCGCTGATCTTCA
GACCTGGAGGAGGAGATATGAGGGACAATTGGAGAAGTGAATTATATAAATATAAAGTAGTAAAAATTGA
ACCATTAGGAGTAGCACCCACCAAGGCAAAGAGAAGAGTGGTGCAGAGAGAAAAAAGAGCAGTGGGAATA
GGAGCTTTGTTCCTTGGGTTCTTGGGAGCAGCAGGAAGCACTATGGGCGCAGCGTCAATGACGCTGACGG
TACAGGCCAGACAATTATTGTCTGGTATAGTGCAGCAGCAGAACAATTTGCTGAGGGCTATTGAGGCGCA
ACAGCATCTGTTGCAACTCACAGTCTGGGGCATCAAGCAGCTCCAGGCAAGAATCCTGGCTGTGGAAAGA
TACCTAAAGGATCAACAGCTCCTGGGGATTTGGGGTTGCTCTGGAAAACTCATTTGCACCACTGCTGTGC
CTTGGAATGCTAGTTGGAGTAATAAATCTCTGGAACAGATTTGGAATCACACGACCTGGATGGAGTGGGA
CAGAGAAATTAACAATTACACAAGCTTAATACACTCCTTAATTGAAGAATCGCAAAACCAGCAAGAAAAG
AATGAACAAGAATTATTGGAATTAGATAAATGGGCAAGTTTGTGGAATTGGTTTAACATAACAAATTGGC
TGTGGTATATAAAATTATTCATAATGATAGTAGGAGGCTTGGTAGGTTTAAGAATAGTTTTTGCTGTACT
TTCTATAGTGAATAGAGTTAGGCAGGGATATTCACCATTATCGTTTCAGACCCACCTCCCAACCCCGAGG
GGACCCGACAGGCCCGAAGGAATAGAAGAAGAAGGTGGAGAGAGAGACAGAGACAGATCCATTCGATTAG
TGAACGGATCGGCACTGCGTGCGCCAATTCTGCAGACAAATGGCAGTATTCATCCACAATTTTAAAAGAA
AAGGGGGGATTGGGGGGTACAGTGCAGGGGAAAGAATAGTAGACATAATAGCAACAGACATACAAACTAA
AGAATTACAAAAACAAATTACAAAAATTCAAAATTTTCGGGTTTATTACAGGGACAGCAGAGATCCAGTT
TGGTTAATTAACTAGTTATTAATAGTAATCAATTACGGGGTCATTAGTTCATAGCCCATATATGGAGTTC
CGCGTTACATAACTTACGGTAAATGGCCCGCCTGGCTGACCGCCCAACGACCCCCGCCCATTGACGTCAA
TAATGACGTATGTTCCCATAGTAACGCCAATAGGGACTTTCCATTGACGTCAATGGGTGGAGTATTTACG
GTAAACTGCCCACTTGGCAGTACATCAAGTGTATCATATGCCAAGTACGCCCCCTATTGACGTCAATGAC
GGTAAATGGCCCGCCTGGCATTATGCCCAGTACATGACCTTATGGGACTTTCCTACTTGGCAGTACATCT
ACGTATTAGTCATCGCTATTACCATGGTCGAGGTGAGCCCCACGTTCTGCTTCACTCTCCCCATCTCCCC
CCCCTCCCCACCCCCAATTTTGTATTTATTTATTTTTTAATTATTTTGTGCAGCGATGGGGGCGGGGGGG
GGGGGGGGGCGCGCGCCAGGCGGGGCGGGGCGGGGCGAGGGGCGGGGCGGGGCGAGGCGGAGAGGTGCGG
CGGCAGCCAATCAGAGCGGCGCGCTCCGAAAGTTTCCTTTTATGGCGAGGCGGCGGCGGCGGCGGCCCTA
TAAAAAGCGAAGCGCGCGGCGGGCGGGGAGTCGCTGCGACGCTGCCTTCGCCCCGTGCCCCGCTCCGCCG
CCGCCTCGCGCCGCCCGCCCCGGCTCTGACTGACCGCGTTACTCCCACAGGTGAGCGGGCGGGACGGCCC
TTCTCCTCCGGGCTGTAATTAGCGCTTGGTTTAATGACGGCTTGTTTCTTTTCTGTGGCTGCGTGAAAGC
CTTGAGGGGCTCCGGGAGGGCCCTTTGTGCGGGGGGAGCGGCTCGGGGGGTGCGTGCGTGTGTGTGTGCG
TGGGGAGCGCCGCGTGCGGCTCCGCGCTGCCCGGCGGCTGTGAGCGCTGCGGGCGCGGCGCGGGGCTTTG
TGCGCTCCGCAGTGTGCGCGAGGGGAGCGCGGCCGGGGGCGGTGCCCCGCGGTGCGGGGGGGGCTGCGAG
GGGAACAAAGGCTGCGTGCGGGGTGTGTGCGTGGGGGGGTGAGCAGGGGGTGTGGGCGCGTCGGTCGGGC
TGCAACCCCCCCTGCACCCCCCTCCCCGAGTTGCTGAGCACGGCCCGGCTTCGGGTGCGGGGCTCCGTAC
GGGGCGTGGCGCGGGGCTCGCCGTGCCGGGCGGGGGGTGGCGGCAGGTGGGGGTGCCGGGCGGGGCGGGG
CCGCCTCGGGCCGGGGAGGGCTCGGGGGAGGGGCGCGGCGGCCCCCGGAGCGCCGGCGGCTGTCGAGGCG
CGGCGAGCCGCAGCCATTGCCTTTTATGGTAATCGTGCGAGAGGGCGCAGGGACTTCCTTTGTCCCAAAT
CTGTGCGGAGCCGAAATCTGGGAGGCGCCGCCGCACCCCCTCTAGCGGGCGCGGGGCGAAGCGGTGCGGC
GCCGGCAGGAAGGAAATGGGCGGGGAGGGCCTTCGTGCGTCGCCGCGCCGCCGTCCCCTTCTCCCTCTCC
AGCCTCGGGGCTGTCCGCGGGGGGACGGCTGCCTTCGGGGGGGACGGGGCAGGGCGGGGTTCGGCTTCTG
GCGTGTGACCGGCGGCTCTAGAGCCTCTGCTAACCATGTTCATGCCTTCTTCTTTTTCCTACAGCTCCTG
GGCAACGTGCTGGTTATTGTGCTGTCTCATCATTTTGGCAAAGAATTGATTTGATACCGCGGGCCCGGGA
TCTCGAGGATCCATAACTTCGTATAAAGTATCCTATACGAAGTTATATCAAAATAGGAAGACCAATGCTT
CACCATCGACCCGAATTGCCAAGCATCACCATCGACCCATAACTTCGTATAATGTATGCTATACGAAGTT
ATACTAGCTAGCTAATTACTTGTACAGCTCGTCCATGCCGAGAGTGATCCCGGCGGCGGTCACGAACTCC
AGCAGGACCATGTGATCGCGCTTCTCGTTGGGGTCTTTGCTCAGGGCGGACTGGGTGCTCAGGTAGTGGT
TGTCGGGCAGCAGCACGGGGCCGTCGCCGATGGGGGTGTTCTGCTGGTAGTGGTCGGCGAGCTGCACGCT
GCCGTCCTCGATGTTGTGGCGGATCTTGAAGTGGGCCTTGATGCCGTTCTTCTGCTTGTCGGCGGTGATA
TAGACGTTGTGGCTGATGTAGTTGTACTCCAGCTTGTGCCCCAGGATGTTGCCGTCCTCCTTGAAGTCGA
TGCCCTTCAGCTCGATGCGGTTCACCAGGGTGTCGCCCTCGAACTTCACCTCGGCGCGGGTCTTGTAGTT
GCCGTCGTCCTTGAAGAAGATGGTACGCTCCTGGACGTAGCCTTCGGGCATGGCGGACTTGAAGAAGTCG
TGCTGCTTCATGTGGTCGGGGTAGCGGCTGAAGCACTGCACGCCCCAGGTCAGGGTGGTCACGAGGGTGG
GCCAGGGCACGGGCAGCTTGCCGGTGGTGCAGATGAACTTCAGGGTCAGCTTGCCGTAGGTGGCATCGCC
CTCGCCCTCGCCGGACACGCTGAACCTGTGGCCGTTTACGTCGCCGTCCAGCTCGACCAGGATGGGCACC
ACCCCGGTGAACAGCTCCTCGCCCTTGCTCACCACGTTGATGTCGATCTGGTCCAGGGGGATGTACTCGC
CCTCGCTGGTGATCCTGCTCTTGGCGGCCGCCACTTTATCTTCCTCTGTCACGAAGGCCAGCACGTCCAC
CTTGCGTCCCAGAAACTGGGAGCTCACTGGTCTCCTGATATCGCCGTACATAATGATATGCTCGTGAATT
TTGATCCGCAGGAAGTGCCCCAGCAGTCCCCAAATATTCTTGGACAGCAGGTCGGCGATGGTATGGCCAA
TAGTGGACCCAGCCACGCTCAGGGTGTGCATGCCTTCAGGCCCAAAGATGAACAGGCCGGGAAACATCAG
CCAACTAGAATAGTACACGGCAGTCATGGCCAGCACCAGTTTCTTACAGCCGCCGGCAGGCATGATATAG
TAAGACTCCACGTAGATGATTCCAGCGTTGTAGAATGTCTGGGTTCCATACACCAGGCCGATACAGTAAA
ACAGCCACTTCACCCACCCAGTGGCCAGAGCGGCTGTCACTCCCATGCAAATAGTTCCCAGGTCGGACAC
CAGCAGAGCCATTGTCCGCTTATTGTATGCCTCACTCAGGCCGGTGATGTTAGACAGATGAATCAGGATC
ACGGGACATGTCAGCAGCCATTCGGCATATCTCAGCCATGGGGTAATGTTCCCTCCGTACAGGAACAGCA
TAGCAGGACTGGTGAACTCGAAATAGATCTCCAGAATCACTTTGATCAGCTCCACGGAGCACACGTACAC
TTCCTCCCATCCCACGCTGGCCTTATAGGCGTGCCAGCCGTAGAAAGCCAGAAACAGGGCAGACAGGAAC
ACGGCAAACCACTGGAAGCCCCTAGCTGTTTCCTGCTCCCACAGGGCCCCATAGTAGATGTAGATGGAGC
TGCACTGTTCCTCATACCCATGCACGGGGTGGTAGGGTGGATTCACTTGATATCCAGCTGGGGCATGGTA
CTCACTGCCTCCGGCAGAATCGTTTCCAGGTGGGGCGCTGTGAGCGTCTGGAGCAGGAGCTCCGCCCATG
GTGGCGGCCTAGGCGCGCCTAGTATAACTTCGTATAGGATACTTTATACGAAGTTATCATTGGGATTCTT
CCTATTTTGATCCAAGCATCACCATCGACCCCCATAACTTCGTATAGCATACATTATACGAAGTTATTCC
CTCGAAGAGGTTCGAATTCGATATCAAGCTTATCGATAATCAACCTCTGGATTACAAAATTTGTGAAAGA
TTGACTGGTATTCTTAACTATGTTGCTCCTTTTACGCTATGTGGATACGCTGCTTTAATGCCTTTGTATC
ATGCTATTGCTTCCCGTATGGCTTTCATTTTCTCCTCCTTGTATAAATCCTGGTTGCTGTCTCTTTATGA
GGAGTTGTGGCCCGTTGTCAGGCAACGTGGCGTGGTGTGCACTGTGTTTGCTGACGCAACCCCCACTGGT
TGGGGCATTGCCACCACCTGTCAGCTCCTTTCCGGGACTTTCGCTTTCCCCCTCCCTATTGCCACGGCGG
AACTCATCGCCGCCTGCCTTGCCCGCTGCTGGACAGGGGCTCGGCTGTTGGGCACTGACAATTCCGTGGT
GTTGTCGGGGAAATCATCGTCCTTTCCTTGGCTGCTCGCCTGTGTTGCCACCTGGATTCTGCGCGGGACG
TCCTTCTGCTACGTCCCTTCGGCCCTCAATCCAGCGGACCTTCCTTCCCGCGGCCTGCTGCCGGCTCTGC
GGCCTCTTCCGCGTCTTCGCCTTCGCCCTCAGACGAGTCGGATCTCCCTTTGGGCCGCCTCCCCGCATCG
ATACCGTCGACCTCGAGACCTAGAAAAACATGGAGCAATCACAAGTAGCAATACAGCAGCTACCAATGCT
GATTGTGCCTGGCTAGAAGCACAAGAGGAGGAGGAGGTGGGTTTTCCAGTCACACCTCAGGTACCTTTAA
GACCAATGACTTACAAGGCAGCTGTAGATCTTAGCCACTTTTTAAAAGAAAAGGGGGGACTGGAAGGGCT
AATTCACTCCCAACGAAGACAAGATATCCTTGATCTGTGGATCTACCACACACAAGGCTACTTCCCTGAT
TGGCAGAACTACACACCAGGGCCAGGGATCAGATATCCACTGACCTTTGGATGGTGCTACAAGCTAGTAC
CAGTTGAGCAAGAGAAGGTAGAAGAAGCCAATGAAGGAGAGAACACCCGCTTGTTACACCCTGTGAGCCT
GCATGGGATGGATGACCCGGAGAGAGAAGTATTAGAGTGGAGGTTTGACAGCCGCCTAGCATTTCATCAC
ATGGCCCGAGAGCTGCATCCGGACTGTACTGGGTCTCTCTGGTTAGACCAGATCTGAGCCTGGGAGCTCT
CTGGCTAACTAGGGAACCCACTGCTTAAGCCTCAATAAAGCTTGCCTTGAGTGCTTCAAGTAGTGTGTGC
CCGTCTGTTGTGTGACTCTGGTAACTAGAGATCCCTCAGACCCTTTTAGTCAGTGTGGAAAATCTCTAGC
AGGGCCCGTTTAAACCCGCTGATCAGCCTCGACTGTGCCTTCTAGTTGCCAGCCATCTGTTGTTTGCCCC
TCCCCCGTGCCTTCCTTGACCCTGGAAGGTGCCACTCCCACTGTCCTTTCCTAATAAAATGAGGAAATTG
CATCGCATTGTCTGAGTAGGTGTCATTCTATTCTGGGGGGTGGGGTGGGGCAGGACAGCAAGGGGGAGGA
TTGGGAAGACAATAGCAGGCATGCTGGGGATGCGGTGGGCTCTATGGCTTCTGAGGCGGAAAGAACCAGC
TGGGGCTCTAGGGGGTATCCCC
[124 nt withheld, positions 8003-8126]
C
[91 nt withheld, positions 8128-8218]
A
[49 nt withheld, positions 8220-8268]
CCTTTGACGTTGGAGTCCACGTTCTTT
[37 nt withheld, positions 8296-8332]
ACCCTATCTCGGTCTATTCTTTTGATTTATAAGGGATTTTGCCGATTTCGGCCTATTGGTTAAAAAATGA
GCTGATTTAACAAAAATTTAACGCGAATTAATTCTGTGGAATGTGTGTCAGTTAGGGTGTGGAAAGTCCC
CAGGCTCCCCAGCAGGCAGAAGTATGCAAAGCATGCATCTCAATTAGTCAGCAACCAGGTGTGGAAAGTC
CCCAGGCTCCCCAGCAGGCAGAAGTATGCAAAGCATGCATCTCAATTAGTCAGCAACCATAGTCCCGCCC
CTAACTCCGCCCATCCCGCCCCTAACTCCGCCCAGTTCCGCCCATTCTCCGCCCCATGGCTGACTAATTT
TTTTTATTTATGCAGAGGCCGAGGCCGCCTCTGCCTCTGAGCTATTCCAGAAGTAGTGAGGAGGCTTTTT
TGGAGGCCTAGGCTTTTGCAAAAAGCTCCCGGGAGCTTGTATATCCATTTTCGGATCTGATCAGCACGTG
TTGACAATTAATCATCGGCATAGTATATCGGCATAGTATAATACGACAAGGTGAGGAACTAAACCATGGC
CAAGTTGACCAGTGCCGTTCCGGTGCTCACCGCGCGCGACGTCGCCGGAGCGGTCGAGTTCTGGACCGAC
CGGCTCGGGTTCTCCCGGGACTTCGTGGAGGACGACTTCGCCGGTGTGGTCCGGGACGACGTGACCCTGT
TCATCAGCGCGGTCCAGGACCAGGTGGTGCCGGACAACACCCTGGCCTGGGTGTGGGTGCGCGGCCTGGA
CGAGCTGTACGCCGAGTGGTCGGAGGTCGTGTCCACGAACTTCCGGGACGCCTCCGGGCCGGCCATGACC
GAGATCGGCGAGCAGCCGTGGGGGCGGGAGTTCGCCCTGCGCGACCCGGCCGGCAACTGCGTGCACTTCG
TGGCCGAGGAGCAGGACTGACACGTGCTACGAGATTTCGATTCCACCGCCGCCTTCTATGAAAGGTTGGG
CTTCGGAATCGTTTTCCGGGACGCCGGCTGGATGATCCTCCAGCGCGGGGATCTCATGCTGGAGTTCTTC
GCCCACCCCAACTTGTTTATTGCAGCTTATAATGGTTACAAATAAAGCAATAGCATCACAAATTTCACAA
ATAAAGCATTTTTTTCACTGCATTCTAGTTGTGGTTTGTCCAAACTCATCAATGTATCTTATCATGTCTG
TATACCGTCGACCTCTAGCTAGAGCTTGGCGTAATCATGGTCATAGCTGTTTCCTGTGTGAAATTGTTAT
CCGCTCACAATTCCACACAACATACGAGCCGGAAGCATAAAGTGTAAAGCCTGGGGTGCCTAATGAGTGA
GCTAACTCACATTAATTGCGTTGCGCTCACTGCCCGCTTTCCAGTCGGGAAACCTGTCGTGCCAGCTGCA
TTAATGAATCGGCCAACGCGCGGGGAGAGGCGGTTTGCGTATTGGGCGCTCTTCCGCTTCCTCGCTCACT
GACTCGCTGCGCTCGGTCGTTCGGCTGCGGCGAGCGGTATCAGCTCACTCAAAGGCGGTAATACGGTTAT
CCACAGAATCAGGGGATAACGCAGGAAAGAACATGTGAGCAAAAGGCCAGCAAAAGGCCAGGAACCGTAA
AAAGGCCGCGTTGCTGGCGTTTTTCCATAGGCTCCGCCCCCCTGACGAGCATCACAAAAATCGACGCTCA
AGTCAGAGGTGGCGAAACCCGACAGGACTATAAAGATACCAGGCGTTTCCCCCTGGAAGCTCCCTCGTGC
GCTCTCCTGTTCCGACCCTGCCGCTTACCGGATACCTGTCCGCCTTTCTCCCTTCGGGAAGCGTGGCGCT
TTCTCATAGCTCACGCTGTAGGTATCTCAGTTCGGTGTAGGTCGTTCGCTCCAAGCTGGGCTGTGTGCAC
GAACCCCCCGTTCAGCCCGACCGCTGCGCCTTATCCGGTAACTATCGTCTTGAGTCCAACCCGGTAAGAC
ACGACTTATCGCCACTGGCAGCAGCCACTGGTAACAGGATTAGCAGAGCGAGGTATGTAGGCGGTGCTAC
AGAGTTCTTGAAGTGGTGGCCTAACTACGGCTACACTAGAAGAACAGTATTTGGTATCTGCGCTCTGCTG
AAGCCAGTTACCTTCGGAAAAAGAGTTGGTAGCTCTTGATCCGGCAAACAAACCACCGCTGGTAGCGGTG
GTTTTTTTGTTTGCAAGCAGCAGATTACGCGCAGAAAAAAAGGATCTCAAGAAGATCCTTTGATCTTTTC
TACGGGGTCTGACGCTCAGTGGAACGAAAACTCACGTTAAGGGATTTTGGTCATGAGATTATCAAAAAGG
ATCTTCACCTAGATCCTTTTAAATTAAAAATGAAGTTTTAAATCAATCTAAAGTATATATGAGTAAACTT
GGTCTGACAGTTACCAATGCTTAATCAGTGAGGCACCTATCTCAGCGATCTGTCTATTTCGTTCATCCAT
AGTTGCCTGACTCCCCGTCGTGTAGATAACTACGATACGGGAGGGCTTACCATCTGGCCCCAGTGCTGCA
ATGATACCGCGAGACCCACGCTCACCGGCTCCAGATTTATCAGCAATAAACCAGCCAGCCGGAAGGGCCG
AGCGCAGAAGTGGTCCTGCAACTTTATCCGCCTCCATCCAGTCTATTAATTGTTGCCGGGAAGCTAGAGT
AAGTAGTTCGCCAGTTAATAGTTTGCGCAACGTTGTTGCCATTGCTACAGGCATCGTGGTGTCACGCTCG
TCGTTTGGTATGGCTTCATTCAGCTCCGGTTCCCAACGATCAAGGCGAGTTACATGATCCCCCATGTTGT
GCAAAAAAGCGGTTAGCTCCTTCGGTCCTCCGATCGTTGTCAGAAGTAAGTTGGCCGCAGTGTTATCACT
CATGGTTATGGCAGCACTGCATAATTCTCTTACTGTCATGCCATCCGTAAGATGCTTTTCTGTGACTGGT
GAGTACTCAACCAAGTCATTCTGAGAATAGTGTATGCGGCGACCGAGTTGCTCTTGCCCGGCGTCAATAC
GGGATAATACCGCGCCACATAGCAGAACTTTAAAAGTGCTCATCATTGGAAAACGTTCTTCGGGGCGAAA
ACTCTCAAGGATCTTACCGCTGTTGAGATCCAGTTCGATGTAACCCACTCGTGCACCCAACTGATCTTCA
GCATCTTTTACTTTCACCAGCGTTTCTGGGTGAGCAAAAACAGGAAGGCAAAATGCCGCAAAAAAGGGAA
TAAGGGCGACACGGAAATGTTGAATACTCATACTCTTCCTTTTTCAATATTATTGAAGCATTTATCAGGG
TTATTGTCTCATGAGCGGATACATATTTGAATGTATTTAGAAAAATAAACAAATAGGGGTTCCGCGCACA
TTTCCCCGAAAAGTGCCACCTGAC
Features (pLannotate 1.2.2; 39 found; start..end, strand, type, name):
     31..83      -  misc_feature   bom (fragment): basis of mobility region from pBR322
    238..617     +  enhancer       CMV enhancer: human cytomegalovirus immediate early enhancer
    618..817     +  promoter       CMV promoter: human cytomegalovirus (CMV) immediate early promoter
    835..1015    +  LTR            5' LTR (truncated): truncated 5' long terminal repeat (LTR) from HIV-1
   1062..1187    +  misc_feature   HIV-1 Ψ: packaging signal of human immunodeficiency virus type 1
   1171..1534    +  CDS            HIV-1 gag (fragment): gag protein from human immunodeficiency virus 1; gag
   1680..1913    +  misc_feature   RRE: The Rev response element (RRE) of HIV-1 allows for Rev-dependent mRNA export from the nucleus to the cytoplasm.
   2290..2390    +  CDS            Rev (fragment): human immunodeficiency virus 1 (HIV-1) Rev protein; rev; enhances nuclear export of unspliced and incompletely spliced viral mRNAs
   2440..2557    +  misc_feature   cPPT/CTS: central polypurine tract and central termination sequence of HIV-1
   2663..2966    +  enhancer       CMV enhancer: human cytomegalovirus immediate early enhancer
   2968..3245    +  promoter       chicken β-actin promoter: No description available
   3247..4264    +  intron         chimeric intron: chimera between introns from chicken β-actin and rabbit β-globin
   4325..4342    +  misc_feature   MCS (fragment): multiple cloning site
   4353..4386    -  protein_bind   lox2272: Cre-mediated recombination occurs in the 8-bp core sequence (GGATACTT). lox2272 sites are compatible with each other, but incompatible with loxP or loxN sites (Lee and Saito, 1988). Cre recombinase
   4449..4482    -  protein_bind   loxP: Cre-mediated recombination occurs in the 8-bp core sequence (GCATACAT). Cre recombinase
   4496..5214    -  CDS            CFP (fragment): cyan variant of GFP mammalian codon-optimized
   5213..5272    -  CDS            KCNJ2 (fragment): KCNJ2_HUMAN - Also known as IRK1. Experimental evidence at protein level: Swiss-Prot protein existence level 1. Probably participates in establishing action potential waveform and excitability of neuronal and muscle tissues. Inward rectifier potassium channels are characterized by a greater tendency to allow potassium to flow into the cell rather than out of it. Their voltage dependence is regulated by the concentration of extracellular potassium; as external potassium is raised, the voltage range of the channel opening shifts to more positive voltages. The inward rectification is mainly due t
   5282..6229    -  CDS            CheRiff: blue light-activated optogenetic actuator derived from Scherffelia dubia channelrhodopsin (Hochbaum et al., 2014)
   6254..6287    +  protein_bind   lox2272: Cre-mediated recombination occurs in the 8-bp core sequence (GGATACTT). lox2272 sites are compatible with each other, but incompatible with loxP or loxN sites (Lee and Saito, 1988). Cre recombinase
   6334..6367    +  protein_bind   loxP: Cre-mediated recombination occurs in the 8-bp core sequence (GCATACAT). Cre recombinase
   6384..6408    +  misc_feature   MCS (fragment): pBluescript multiple cloning site
   6408..6996    +  misc_feature   WPRE: woodchuck hepatitis virus posttranscriptional regulatory element
   6933..7514    +  CDS            nef (fragment): NEF_HV1H2 - Experimental evidence at protein level: Swiss-Prot protein existence level 1. Extracellular Nef protein targets CD4(+) T-lymphocytes for apoptosis by interacting with CXCR4 surface receptors. From Human immunodeficiency virus type 1 group M subtype B (isolate HXB2) (HIV-1).
   7521..7701    +  LTR            5' LTR (truncated): truncated 5' long terminal repeat (LTR) from HIV-1
   7733..7957    +  polyA_signal   bGH poly(A) signal: bovine growth hormone polyadenylation signal
   7961..7982    +  promoter       SV40 promoter (fragment): SV40 enhancer and early promoter
   8003..8431    +  rep_origin     f1 ori (sequence partly withheld): f1 bacteriophage origin of replication; arrow indicates direction of (+) strand synthesis
   8445..8774    +  promoter       SV40 promoter: SV40 enhancer and early promoter
   8822..8869    +  promoter       EM7 promoter: synthetic bacterial promoter&nbsp
   8888..9262    +  CDS            BleoR: antibiotic-binding protein; Sh ble from Streptoalloteichus hindustanus; confers resistance to bleomycin, phleomycin, and Zeocin™
   9272..9397    +  CDS            ble (fragment): BLE_KLEPN - Experimental evidence at protein level: Swiss-Prot protein existence level 1. Binding protein with a strong affinity to the bleomycin family of antibiotics. Binds to CL990; an antimitotic-antibiotic compound. From Klebsiella pneumoniae.
   9392..9513    +  polyA_signal   SV40 poly(A) signal: SV40 polyadenylation signal
   9584..9606    -  protein_bind   lac operator (fragment): The lac repressor binds to the lac operator to inhibit transcription in E. coli. This inhibition can be relieved by adding lactose or isopropyl-β-D-thiogalactopyranoside (IPTG). lac repressor encoded by lacI
   9610..9640    -  promoter       lac promoter: promoter for the E. coli lac operon
   9655..9676    -  protein_bind   CAP binding site: CAP binding activates transcription in the presence of cAMP. E. coli catabolite activator protein
   9689..9781    -  CDS            lacI (fragment): lac repressor; lacI; The lac repressor binds to the lac operator to inhibit transcription in E. coli. This inhibition can be relieved by adding lactose or isopropyl-β-D-thiogalactopyranoside (IPTG).
   9964..10552   -  rep_origin     ori: high-copy-number ColE1/pMB1/pBR322/pUC origin of replication
  10723..11583   -  CDS            AmpR: β-lactamase; bla; confers resistance to ampicillin, carbenicillin, and related antibiotics
  11584..11688   -  promoter       AmpR promoter: bla
