[The description below was written by a language model from this plasmid's Addgene catalogue record and pLannotate feature annotations shown in this document.]
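Description:
LZF43: Cre-on CAG-CheRiff-CFP (DIO) is an 11.7 kb HIV-1-based lentiviral transfer plasmid, built on the fCAG-FLEX backbone, for Cre-dependent expression of a channelrhodopsin in mammalian cells. It is propagated in E. coli through a high-copy ColE1/pUC-type origin with ampicillin selection (AmpR), and an f1 origin is also present. The backbone outside the viral genome carries an SV40/EM7-driven BleoR cassette with an SV40 poly(A) signal, which could confer Zeocin resistance. The viral portion has a CMV enhancer/promoter fused to a truncated 5' LTR, which drives genomic RNA production in packaging cells. This is followed by the Ψ packaging signal with a gag fragment, the RRE for Rev-dependent export, and the cPPT/CTS. Downstream lie a WPRE, a second truncated LTR and a bGH poly(A) signal.

The payload is driven by the CAG promoter (CMV enhancer, chicken β-actin promoter and chimeric intron). The coding sequence is CheRiff, a blue-light-activated actuator derived from Scherffelia dubia channelrhodopsin. It is joined to a short KCNJ2 (Kir2.1) fragment, of the kind generally used as a membrane trafficking signal, and then to CFP as a fluorescent tag. This fusion sits in antisense orientation relative to the promoter, flanked by oppositely oriented lox2272 and loxP pairs in a double-floxed inverted (DIO/FLEX) arrangement. Without Cre, no sense transcript is made. Cre recombination inverts the cassette and then excises one site of each pair, locking it in the expressing orientation. The record describes it as a synOptopatch construct, consistent with restricting optogenetic stimulation to Cre-expressing neurons in all-optical synaptic electrophysiology.
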