Addgene plasmid #104114: LZF43: Cre-on CAG-CheRiff-CFP (DIO)
Purpose: synOptopatch construct
Depositing lab: Adam Cohen. Depositing organization: Harvard University. Publication: All-optical synaptic electrophysiology probes mechanism of ketamine-induced disinhibition. Fan LZ, Nehme R, Adam Y, Jung ES, Wu H, Eggan K, Arnold DB, Cohen AE. Nat Methods. 2018 Oct;15(10):823-831. doi: 10.1038/s41592-018-0142-8. Epub 2018 Oct 1. PubMed 30275587.
Backbone
  Vector backbone: fCAG-FLEX
  Backbone size w/o insert (bp): 9000
  Total vector size (bp): 11716
  Vector type: Mammalian Expression, Lentiviral
Growth in bacteria
  Bacterial resistance: Ampicillin, 100 μg/mL
  Growth temperature: 37°C
  Growth strain: NEB Stable
  Copy number: Unknown
Gene/Insert
  Gene/Insert name: CheRiff-CFP
  Species: Synthetic
  Insert size (bp): 1804
  Promoter: CAG
  Cloning method: Gibson Cloning
  Sequencing primers: 5′ gcaacgtgctggttattgtg; 3′ tcacaaattttgtaatccag
Terms and licenses: Academic/Nonprofit Terms; Industry Terms: Not Available to Industry
How to cite: LZF43: Cre-on CAG-CheRiff-CFP (DIO) was a gift from Adam Cohen (Addgene plasmid # 104114 ; http://n2t.net/addgene:104114 ; RRID:Addgene_104114)
