>Addgene plasmid #104114 | LZF43: Cre-on CAG-CheRiff-CFP (DIO) | addgene partial sequence | sequence record 205265 | Addgene Partial NGS Result
GACATTGATTATTGACTAGTTATTAATAGTAATCAATTACGGGGTCATTAGTTCATAGCCCATATATGGA
GTTCCGCGTTACATAACTTACGGTAAATGGCCCGCCTGGCTGACCGCCCAACGACCCCCGCCCATTGACG
TCAATAATGACGTATGTTCCCATAGTAACGCCAATAGGGACTTTCCATTGACGTCAATGGGTGGAGTATT
TACGGTAAACTGCCCACTTGGCAGTACATCAAGTGTATCATATGCCAAGTACGCCCCCTATTGACGTCAA
TGACGGTAAATGGCCCGCCTGGCATTATGCCCAGTACATGACCTTATGGGACTTTCCTACTTGGCAGTAC
ATCTACGTATTAGTCATCGCTATTACCATGGTGATGCGGTTTTGGCAGTACATCAATGGGCGTGGATAGC
GGTTTGACTCACGGGGATTTCCAAGTCTCCACCCCATTGACGTCAATGGGAGTTTGTTTTGGCACCAAAA
TCAACGGGACTTTCCAAAATGTCGTAACAACTCCGCCCCATTGACGCAAATGGGCGGTAGGCGTGTACGG
TGGGAGGTCTATATAAGCAGCGCGTTTTGCCTGTACTGGGTCTCTCTGGTTAGACCAGATCTGAGCCTGG
GAGCTCTCTGGCTAACTAGGGAACCCACTGCTTAAGCCTCAATAAAGCTTGCCTTGAGTGCTTCAAGTAG
TGTGTGCCCGTCTGTTGTGTGACTCTGGTAACTAGAGATCCCTCAGACCCTTTTAGTCAGTGTGGAAAAT
CTCTAGCAGTGGCGCCCGAACAGGGACTTGAAAGCGAAAGGGAAACCAGAGGAGCTCTCTCGACGCAGGA
CTCGGCTTGCTGAAGCGCGCACGGCAAGAGGCGAGGGGCGGCGACTGGTGAGTACGCCAAAAATTTTGAC
TAGCGGAGGCTAGAAGGAGAGAGATGGGTGCGAGAGCGTCAGTATTAAGCGGGGGAGAATTAGATCGCGA
TGGGAAAAAATTCGGTTAAGGCCAGGGGGAAAGAAAAAATATAAATTAAAACATATAGTATGGGCAAGCA
GGGAGCTAGAACGATTCGCAGTTAATCCTGGCCTGTTAGAAACATCAGAAGGCTGTAGACAAATACTGGG
ACAGCTACAACCATCCCTTCAGACAGGATCAGAAGAACTTAGATCATTATATAATACAGTAGCAACCCTC
TATTGTGTGCATCAAAGGATAGAGATAAAAGACACCAAGGAAGCTTTAGACAAGATAGAGGAAGAGCAAA
ACAAAAGTAAGACCACCGCACAGCAAGCGGCCGCTGATCTTCAGACCTGGAGGAGGAGATATGAGGGACA
ATTGGAGAAGTGAATTATATAAATATAAAGTAGTAAAAATTGAACCATTAGGAGTAGCACCCACCAAGGC
AAAGAGAAGAGTGGTGCAGAGAGAAAAAAGAGCAGTGGGAATAGGAGCTTTGTTCCTTGGGTTCTTGGGA
GCAGCAGGAAGCACTATGGGCGCAGCGTCAATGACGCTGACGGTACAGGCCAGACAATTATTGTCTGGTA
TAGTGCAGCAGCAGAACAATTTGCTGAGGGCTATTGAGGCGCAACAGCATCTGTTGCAACTCACAGTCTG
GGGCATCAAGCAGCTCCAGGCAAGAATCCTGGCTGTGGAAAGATACCTAAAGGATCAACAGCTCCTGGGG
ATTTGGGGTTGCTCTGGAAAACTCATTTGCACCACTGCTGTGCCTTGGAATGCTAGTTGGAGTAATAAAT
CTCTGGAACAGATTTGGAATCACACGACCTGGATGGAGTGGGACAGAGAAATTAACAATTACACAAGCTT
AATACACTCCTTAATTGAAGAATCGCAAAACCAGCAAGAAAAGAATGAACAAGAATTATTGGAATTAGAT
AAATGGGCAAGTTTGTGGAATTGGTTTAACATAACAAATTGGCTGTGGTATATAAAATTATTCATAATGA
TAGTAGGAGGCTTGGTAGGTTTAAGAATAGTTTTTGCTGTACTTTCTATAGTGAATAGAGTTAGGCAGGG
ATATTCACCATTATCGTTTCAGACCCACCTCCCAACCCCGAGGGGACCCGACAGGCCCGAAGGAATAGAA
GAAGAAGGTGGAGAGAGAGACAGAGACAGATCCATTCGATTAGTGAACGGATCGGCACTGCGTGCGCCAA
TTCTGCAGACAAATGGCAGTATTCATCCACAATTTTAAAAGAAAAGGGGGGATTGGGGGGTACAGTGCAG
GGGAAAGAATAGTAGACATAATAGCAACAGACATACAAACTAAAGAATTACAAAAACAAATTACAAAAAT
TCAAAATTTTCGGGTTTATTACAGGGACAGCAGAGATCCAGTTTGGTTAATTAACTGCAGGAATCTAGTT
ATTAATAGTAATCAATTACGGGGTCATTAGTTCATAGCCCATATATGGAGTTCCGCGTTACATAACTTAC
GGTAAATGGCCCGCCTGGCTGACCGCCCAACGACCCCCGCCCATTGACGTCAATAATGACGTATGTTCCC
ATAGTAACGCCAATAGGGACTTTCCATTGACGTCAATGGGTGGAGTATTTACGGTAAACTGCCCACTTGG
CAGTACATCAAGTGTATCATATGCCAAGTACGCCCCCTATTGACGTCAATGACGGTAAATGGCCCGCCTG
GCATTATGCCCAGTACATGACCTTATGGGACTTTCCTACTTGGCAGTACATCTACGTATTAGTCATCGCT
ATTACCATGGTCGAGGTGAGCCCCACGTTCTGCTTCACTCTCCCCATCTCCCCCCCCTCCCCACCCCCAA
TTTTGTATTTATTTATTTTTTAGGGACTTCCTTTGTCCCAAATCTGTGCGGAGCCGAAATCTGGGAGGCG
CCGCCGCACCCCCTCTAGCGGGCGCGGGGCGAAGCGGTGCGGCGCCGGCAGGAAGGAAATGGGCGGGGAG
GGCCTTCGTGCGTCGCCGCGCCGCCGTCCCCTTCTCCCTCTCCAGCCTCGGGGCTGTCCGCGGGGGGACG
GCTGCCTTCGGGGGGGACGGGGCAGGGCGGGGTTCGGCTTCTGGCGTGTGACCGGCGGCTCTAGAGCCTC
TGCTAACCATGTTCATGCCTTCTTCTTTTTCCTACAGCTCCTGGGCAACGTGCTGGTTATTGTGCTGTCT
CATCATTTTGGCAAAGAATTGATTTGATACCGCGGGCCCGGGATCTCGAGGATCCATAACTTCGTATAAA
GTATCCTATACGAAGTTATATCAAAATAGGAAGACCAATGCTTCACCATCGACCCGAATTGCCAAGCATC
ACCATCGACCCATAACTTCGTATAATGTATGCTATACGAAGTTATACTAGCTAGCTAATTACTTGTACAG
CTCGTCCATGCCGAGAGTGATCCCGGCGGCGGTCACGAACTCCAGCAGGACCATGTGATCGCGCTTCTCG
TTGGGGTCTTTGCTCAGGGCGGACTGGGTGCTCAGGTAGTGGTTGTCGGGCAGCAGCACGGGGCCGTCGC
CGATGGGGGTGTTCTGCTGGTAGTGGTCGGCGAGCTGCACGCTGCCGTCCTCGATGTTGTGGCGGATCTT
GAAGTGGGCCTTGATGCCGTTCTTCTGCTTGTCGGCGGTGATATAGACGTTGTGGCTGATGTAGTTGTAC
TCCAGCTTGTGCCCCAGGATGTTGCCGTCCTCCTTGAAGTCGATGCCCTTCAGCTCGATGCGGTTCACCA
GGGTGTCGCCCTCGAACTTCACCTCGGCGCGGGTCTTGTAGTTGCCGTCGTCCTTGAAGAAGATGGTACG
CTCCTGGACGTAGCCTTCGGGCATGGCGGACTTGAAGAAGTCGTGCTGCTTCATGTGGTCGGGGTAGCGG
CTGAAGCACTGCACGCCCCAGGTCAGGGTGGTCACGAGGGTGGGCCAGGGCACGGGCAGCTTGCCGGTGG
TGCAGATGAACTTCAGGGTCAGCTTGCCGTAGGTGGCATCGCCCTCGCCCTCGCCGGACACGCTGAACCT
GTGGCCGTTTACGTCGCCGTCCAGCTCGACCAGGATGGGCACCACCCCGGTGAACAGCTCCTCGCCCTTG
CTCACCACGTTGATGTCGATCTGGTCCAGGGGGATGTACTCGCCCTCGCTGGTGATCCTGCTCTTGGCGG
CCGCCACTTTATCTTCCTCTGTCACGAAGGCCAGCACGTCCACCTTGCGTCCCAGAAACTGGGAGCTCAC
TGGTCTCCTGATATCGCCGTACATAATGATATGCTCGTGAATTTTGATCCGCAGGAAGTGCCCCAGCAGT
CCCCAAATATTCTTGGACAGCAGGTCGGCGATGGTATGGCCAATAGTGGACCCAGCCACGCTCAGGGTGT
GCATGCCTTCAGGCCCAAAGATGAACAGGCCGGGAAACATCAGCCAACTAGAATAGTACACGGCAGTCAT
GGCCAGCACCAGTTTCTTACAGCCGCCGGCAGGCATGATATAGTAAGACTCCACGTAGATGATTCCAGCG
TTGTAGAATGTCTGGGTTCCATACACCAGGCCGATACAGTAAAACAGCCACTTCACCCACCCAGTGGCCA
GAGCGGCTGTCACTCCCATGCAAATAGTTCCCAGGTCGGACACCAGCAGAGCCATTGTCCGCTTATTGTA
TGCCTCACTCAGGCCGGTGATGTTAGACAGATGAATCAGGATCACGGGACATGTCAGCAGCCATTCGGCA
TATCTCAGCCATGGGGTAATGTTCCCTCCGTACAGGAACAGCATAGCAGGACTGGTGAACTCGAAATAGA
TCTCCAGAATCACTTTGATCAGCTCCACGGAGCACACGTACACTTCCTCCCATCCCACGCTGGCCTTATA
GGCGTGCCAGCCGTAGAAAGCCAGAAACAGGGCAGACAGGAACACGGCAAACCACTGGAAGCCCCTAGCT
GTTTCCTGCTCCCACAGGGCCCCATAGTAGATGTAGATGGAGCTGCACTGTTCCTCATACCCATGCACGG
GGTGGTAGGGTGGATTCACTTGATATCCAGCTGGGGCATGGTACTCACTGCCTCCGGCAGAATCGTTTCC
AGGTGGGGCGCTGTGAGCGTCTGGAGCAGGAGCTCCGCCCATGGTGGCGGCCTAGGCGCGCCTAGTATAA
CTTCGTATAGGATACTTTATACGAAGTTATCATTGGGATTCTTCCTATTTTGATCCAAGCATCACCATCG
ACCCCCATAACTTCGTATAGCATACATTATACGAAGTTATTCCCTCGAAGAGGTTCGAATTCGATATCAA
GCTTATCGATAATCAACCTCTGGATTACAAAATTTGTGAAAGATTGACTGGTATTCTTAACTATGTTGCT
CCTTTTACGCTATGTGGATACGCTGCTTTAATGCCTTTGTATCATGCTATTGCTTCCCGTATGGCTTTCA
TTTTCTCCTCCTTGTATAAATCCTGGTTGCTGTCTCTTTATGAGGAGTTGTGGCCCGTTGTCAGGCAACG
TGGCGTGGTGTGCACTGTGTTTGCTGACGCAACCCCCACTGGTTGGGGCATTGCCACCACCTGTCAGCTC
CTTTCCGGGACTTTCGCTTTCCCCCTCCCTATTGCCACGGCGGAACTCATCGCCGCCTGCCTTGCCCGCT
GCTGGACAGGGGCTCGGCTGTTGGGCACTGACAATTCCGTGGTGTTGTCGGGGAAATCATCGTCCTTTCC
TTGGCTGCTCGCCTGTGTTGCCACCTGGATTCTGCGCGGGACGTCCTTCTGCTACGTCCCTTCGGCCCTC
AATCCAGCGGACCTTCCTTCCCGCGGCCTGCTGCCGGCTCTGCGGCCTCTTCCGCGTCTTCGCCTTCGCC
CTCAGACGAGTCGGATCTCCCTTTGGGCCGCCTCCCCGCATCGATACCGTCGACCTCGAGACCTAGAAAA
ACATGGAGCAATCACAAGTAGCAATACAGCAGCTACCAATGCTGATTGTGCCTGGCTAGAAGCACAAGAG
GAGGAGGAGGTGGGTTTTCCAGTCACACCTCAGGTACCTTTAAGACCAATGACTTACAAGGCAGCTGTAG
ATCTTAGCCACTTTTTAAAAGAAAAGGGGGGACTGGAAGGGCTAATTCACTCCCAACGAAGACAAGATAT
CCTTGATCTGTGGATCTACCACACACAAGGCTACTTCCCTGATTGGCAGAACTACACACCAGGGCCAGGG
ATCAGATATCCACTGACCTTTGGATGGTGCTACAAGCTAGTACCAGTTGAGCAAGAGAAGGTAGAAGAAG
CCAATGAAGGAGAGAACACCCGCTTGTTACACCCTGTGAGCCTGCATGGGATGGATGACCCGGAGAGAGA
AGTATTAGAGTGGAGGTTTGACAGCCGCCTAGCATTTCATCACATGGCCCGAGAGCTGCATCCGGACTGT
ACTGGGTCTCTCTGGTTAGACCAGATCTGAGCCTGGGAGCTCTCTGGCTAACTAGGGAACCCACTGCTTA
AGCCTCAATAAAGCTTGCCTTGAGTGCTTCAAGTAGTGTGTGCCCGTCTGTTGTGTGACTCTGGTAACTA
GAGATCCCTCAGACCCTTTTAGTCAGTGTGGAAAATCTCTAGCAGGGCCCGTTTAAACCCGCTGATCAGC
CTCGACTGTGCCTTCTAGTTGCCAGCCATCTGTTGTTTGCCCCTCCCCCGTGCCTTCCTTGACCCTGGAA
GGTGCCACTCCCACTGTCCTTTCCTAATAAAATGAGGAAATTGCATCGCATTGTCTGAGTAGGTGTCATT
CTATTCTGGGGGGTGGGGTGGGGCAGGACAGCAAGGGGGAGGATTGGGAAGACAATAGCAGGCATGCTGG
GGATGCGGTGGGCTCTATGGCTTCTGAGGCGGAAAGAACCAGCTGGGGCTCTAGGGGGTATCCCC
[124 nt withheld, positions 6856-6979]
C
[91 nt withheld, positions 6981-7071]
A
[49 nt withheld, positions 7073-7121]
CCTTTGACGTTGGAGTCCACGTTCTTT
[37 nt withheld, positions 7149-7185]
ACCCTATCTCGGTCTATTCTTTTGATTTATAAGGGATTTTGCCGATTTCGGCCTATTGGTTAAAAAATGA
GCTGATTTAACAAAAATTTAACGCGAATTAATTCTGTGGAATGTGTGTCAGTTAGGGTGTGGAAAGTCCC
CAGGCTCCCCAGCAGGCAGAAGTATGCAAAGCATGCATCTCAATTAGTCAGCAACCAGGTGTGGAAAGTC
CCCAGGCTCCCCAGCAGGCAGAAGTATGCAAAGCATGCATCTCAATTAGTCAGCAACCATAGTCCCGCCC
CTAACTCCGCCCATCCCGCCCCTAACTCCGCCCAGTTCCGCCCATTCTCCGCCCCATGGCTGACTAATTT
TTTTTATTTATGCAGAGGCCGAGGCCGCCTCTGCCTCTGAGCTATTCCAGAAGTAGTGAGGAGGCTTTTT
TGGAGGCCTAGGCTTTTGCAAAAAGCTCCCGGGAGCTTGTATATCCATTTTCGGATCTGATCAGCACGTG
TTGACAATTAATCATCGGCATAGTATATCGGCATAGTATAATACGACAAGGTGAGGAACTAAACCATGGC
CAAGTTGACCAGTGCCGTTCCGGTGCTCACCGCGCGCGACGTCGCCGGAGCGGTCGAGTTCTGGACCGAC
CGGCTCGGGTTCTCCCGGGACTTCGTGGAGGACGACTTCGCCGGTGTGGTCCGGGACGACGTGACCCTGT
TCATCAGCGCGGTCCAGGACCAGGTGGTGCCGGACAACACCCTGGCCTGGGTGTGGGTGCGCGGCCTGGA
CGAGCTGTACGCCGAGTGGTCGGAGGTCGTGTCCACGAACTTCCGGGACGCCTCCGGGCCGGCCATGACC
GAGATCGGCGAGCAGCCGTGGGGGCGGGAGTTCGCCCTGCGCGACCCGGCCGGCAACTGCGTGCACTTCG
TGGCCGAGGAGCAGGACTGACACGTGCTACGAGATTTCGATTCCACCGCCGCCTTCTATGAAAGGTTGGG
CTTCGGAATCGTTTTCCGGGACGCCGGCTGGATGATCCTCCAGCGCGGGGATCTCATGCTGGAGTTCTTC
GCCCACCCCAACTTGTTTATTGCAGCTTATAATGGTTACAAATAAAGCAATAGCATCACAAATTTCACAA
ATAAAGCATTTTTTTCACTGCATTCTAGTTGTGGTTTGTCCAAACTCATCAATGTATCTTATCATGTCTG
TATACCGTCGACCTCTAGCTAGAGCTTGGCGTAATCATGGTCATAGCTGTTTCCTGTGTGAAATTGTTAT
CCGCTCACAATTCCACACAACATACGAGCCGGAAGCATAAAGTGTAAAGCCTGGGGTGCCTAATGAGTGA
GCTAACTCACATTAATTGCGTTGCGCTCACTGCCCGCTTTCCAGTCGGGAAACCTGTCGTGCCAGCTGCA
TTAATGAATCGGCCAACGCGCGGGGAGAGGCGGTTTGCGTATTGGGCGCTCTTCCGCTTCCTCGCTCACT
GACTCGCTGCGCTCGGTCGTTCGGCTGCGGCGAGCGGTATCAGCTCACTCAAAGGCGGTAATACGGTTAT
CCACAGAATCAGGGGATAACGCAGGAAAGAACATGTGAGCAAAAGGCCAGCAAAAGGCCAGGAACCGTAA
AAAGGCCGCGTTGCTGGCGTTTTTCCATAGGCTCCGCCCCCCTGACGAGCATCACAAAAATCGACGCTCA
AGTCAGAGGTGGCGAAACCCGACAGGACTATAAAGATACCAGGCGTTTCCCCCTGGAAGCTCCCTCGTGC
GCTCTCCTGTTCCGACCCTGCCGCTTACCGGATACCTGTCCGCCTTTCTCCCTTCGGGAAGCGTGGCGCT
TTCTCATAGCTCACGCTGTAGGTATCTCAGTTCGGTGTAGGTCGTTCGCTCCAAGCTGGGCTGTGTGCAC
GAACCCCCCGTTCAGCCCGACCGCTGCGCCTTATCCGGTAACTATCGTCTTGAGTCCAACCCGGTAAGAC
ACGACTTATCGCCACTGGCAGCAGCCACTGGTAACAGGATTAGCAGAGCGAGGTATGTAGGCGGTGCTAC
AGAGTTCTTGAAGTGGTGGCCTAACTACGGCTACACTAGAAGAACAGTATTTGGTATCTGCGCTCTGCTG
AAGCCAGTTACCTTCGGAAAAAGAGTTGGTAGCTCTTGATCCGGCAAACAAACCACCGCTGGTAGCGGTG
GTTTTTTTGTTTGCAAGCAGCAGATTACGCGCAGAAAAAAAGGATCTCAAGAAGATCCTTTGATCTTTTC
TACGGGGTCTGACGCTCAGTGGAACGAAAACTCACGTTAAGGGATTTTGGTCATGAGATTATCAAAAAGG
ATCTTCACCTAGATCCTTTTAAATTAAAAATGAAGTTTTAAATCAATCTAAAGTATATATGAGTAAACTT
GGTCTGACAGTTACCAATGCTTAATCAGTGAGGCACCTATCTCAGCGATCTGTCTATTTCGTTCATCCAT
AGTTGCCTGACTCCCCGTCGTGTAGATAACTACGATACGGGAGGGCTTACCATCTGGCCCCAGTGCTGCA
ATGATACCGCGAGACCCACGCTCACCGGCTCCAGATTTATCAGCAATAAACCAGCCAGCCGGAAGGGCCG
AGCGCAGAAGTGGTCCTGCAACTTTATCCGCCTCCATCCAGTCTATTAATTGTTGCCGGGAAGCTAGAGT
AAGTAGTTCGCCAGTTAATAGTTTGCGCAACGTTGTTGCCATTGCTACAGGCATCGTGGTGTCACGCTCG
TCGTTTGGTATGGCTTCATTCAGCTCCGGTTCCCAACGATCAAGGCGAGTTACATGATCCCCCATGTTGT
GCAAAAAAGCGGTTAGCTCCTTCGGTCCTCCGATCGTTGTCAGAAGTAAGTTGGCCGCAGTGTTATCACT
CATGGTTATGGCAGCACTGCATAATTCTCTTACTGTCATGCCATCCGTAAGATGCTTTTCTGTGACTGGT
GAGTACTCAACCAAGTCATTCTGAGAATAGTGTATGCGGCGACCGAGTTGCTCTTGCCCGGCGTCAATAC
GGGATAATACCGCGCCACATAGCAGAACTTTAAAAGTGCTCATCATTGGAAAACGTTCTTCGGGGCGAAA
ACTCTCAAGGATCTTACCGCTGTTGAGATCCAGTTCGATGTAACCCACTCGTGCACCCAACTGATCTTCA
GCATCTTTTACTTTCACCAGCGTTTCTGGGTGAGCAAAAACAGGAAGGCAAAATGCCGCAAAAAAGGGAA
TAAGGGCGACACGGAAATGTTGAATACTCATACTCTTCCTTTTTCAATATTATTGAAGCATTTATCAGGG
TTATTGTCTCATGAGCGGATACATATTTGAATGTATTTAGAAAAATAAACAAATAGGGGTTCCGCGCACA
TTTCCCCGAAAAGTGCCACCTGACGTCGACGGATCGGGAGATCTCCCGATCCCCTATGGTGCACTCTCAG
TACAATCTGCTCTGATGCCGCATAGTTAAGCCAGTATCTGCTCCCTGCTTGTGTGTTGGAGGTCGCTGAG
TAGTGCGCGAGCAAAATTTAAGCTACAACAAGGCAAGGCTTGACCGACAATTGCATGAAGAATCTGCTTA
GGGTTAGGCGTTTTGCGCTGCTTCGCGATGTACGGGCCAGATATACGCGTT
